# Supplementary material for: Efficient Selection of Enhancers and Promoters from MIA PaCa-2 Pancreatic Cancer Cells by ChIP-lentiMPRA
Source: Int J Mol Sci. 2022 Nov 30;23(23):15011. doi: 10.3390/ijms232315011 (PMC9740945; doi:10.3390/ijms232315011)
Supplement: Supplementary file 1 [file ijms-23-15011-s001.zip › pLVPGm.1-mP.gb]

LOCUS       pLVPGm.1-mP             8210 bp ds-DNA     circular     09-NOV-2022
DEFINITION  .
FEATURES             Location/Qualifiers
     promoter        1..232
                     /label="RSV"
                     /note="RSV promoter"
                     /gene="RSV"
                     /vntifkey=29
     LTR             233..414
                     /label="5'\LTR"
                     /gene="5' LTR"
                     /vntifkey=19
     misc_marker     1076..1317
                     /label="RRE"
                     /gene="RRE"
                     /vntifkey=22
     promoter        1808..1868
                     /label="mP\(CMV)"
                     /note="from pGL3-hTERT-CMV was sequenced"
                     /vntifkey=29
     CDS             1898..2596
                     /label="CopGFP"
                     /vntifkey=4
                     /translation="MESDESGLPAMEIECRITGTLNGVEFELVGGGEGTPEQGRMTNKMKSTKGALTFSPYLLSHVMGYGFYHFGTYPSGYENPFLHAINNGGYTNTRIEKYEDGGVLHVSFSYRYEAGRVIGDFKVMGTGFPEDSVIFTDKIIRSNATVEHLHPMGDNDLDGSFTRTFSLRDGGYYSSVVDSHMHFKSAIHPSILQNGGPMFAFRRVEEDHSNTELGIVEYQHAFKTPDADAGEE*"
     primer_bind     2701..2818
                     /label="cPPT"
                     /note="central PPT of HIV"
                     /vntifkey=28
     promoter        2864..3372
                     /label="mPgk-1"
                     /note="mouse"
                     /vntifkey=29
     CDS             3393..3992
                     /label="PuroR"
                     /note="puro gene from pBabe-puro"
                     /vntifkey=4
                     /translation="MTEYKPTVRLATRDDVPRAVRTLAAAFADYPATRHTVDPDRHIERVTELQELFLTRVGLDIGKVWVADDGAAVAVWTTPESVEAGAVFAEIGPRMAELSGSRLAAQQQMEGLLAPHRPKEPAWFLATVGVSPDHQGKGLGSAVVLPGVEAAERAGVPAFLETSAPRNLPFYERLGFTVTADVECPKDRATWCMTRKPGA*"
     enhancer        4055..4653
                     /label="WHV"
                     /vntifkey=9
     LTR             4736..4969
                     /label="3'dLTR(SIN)"
                     /gene="SIN"
                     /vntifkey=19
     promoter        5170..5376
                     /label="SV40\pA/ORI"
                     /gene="SV40 pA/ORI"
                     /vntifkey=30
     CDS             6127..6984
                     /label="amp"
                     /gene="amp"
                     /vntifkey=4
                     /translation="MSIQHFRVALIPFFAAFCLPVFAHPETLVKVKDAEDQLGARVGYIELDLNSGKILESFRPEERFPMMSTFKVLLCGAVLSRIDAGQEQLGRRIHYSQNDLVEYSPVTEKHLTDGMTVRELCSAAITMSDNTAANLLLTTIGGPKELTAFLHNMGDHVTRLDRWEPELNEAIPNDERDTTMPVAMATTLRKLLTGELLTLASRQQLIDWMEADKVAGPLLRSALPAGWFIADKSGAGERGSRGIIAALGPDGKPSRIVVIYTTGSQATMDERNRQIAEIGASLIKHW"
ORIGIN
        1 ttaatgtagt cttatgcaat actcttgtag tcttgcaaca tggtaacgat gagttagcaa
       61 catgccttac aaggagagaa aaagcaccgt gcatgccgat tggtggaagt aaggtggtac
      121 gatcgtgcct tattaggaag gcaacagacg ggtctgacat ggattggacg aaccactgaa
      181 ttgccgcatt gcagagatat tgtatttaag tgcctagctc gatacaataa acgggtctct
      241 ctggttagac cagatctgag cctgggagct ctctggctaa ctagggaacc cactgcttaa
      301 gcctcaataa agcttgcctt gagtgcttca agtagtgtgt gcccgtctgt tgtgtgactc
      361 tggtaactag agatccctca gaccctttta gtcagtgtgg aaaatctcta gcagtggcgc
      421 ccgaacaggg acctgaaagc gaaagggaaa ccagagctct ctcgacgcag gactcggctt
      481 gctgaagcgc gcacggcaag aggcgagggg cggcgactgg tgagtacgcc aaaaattttg
      541 actagcggag gctagaagga gagagatggg tgcgagagcg tcagtattaa gcgggggaga
      601 attagatcgc gatgggaaaa aattcggtta aggccagggg gaaagaaaaa atataaatta
      661 aaacatatag tatgggcaag cagggagcta gaacgattcg cagttaatcc tggcctgtta
      721 gaaacatcag aaggctgtag acaaatactg ggacagctac aaccatccct tcagacagga
      781 tcagaagaac ttagatcatt atataataca gtagcaaccc tctattgtgt gcatcaaagg
      841 atagagataa aagacaccaa ggaagcttta gacaagatag aggaagagca aaacaaaagt
      901 aagaccaccg cacagcaagc ggccgctgat cttcagacct ggaggaggag atatgaggga
      961 caattggaga agtgaattat ataaatataa agtagtaaaa attgaaccat taggagtagc
     1021 acccaccaag gcaaagagaa gagtggtgca gagagaaaaa agagcagtgg gaataggagc
     1081 tttgttcctt gggttcttgg gagcagcagg aagcactatg ggcgcagcct caatgacgct
     1141 gacggtacag gccagacaat tattgtctgg tatagtgcag cagcagaaca atttgctgag
     1201 ggctattgag gcgcaacagc atctgttgca actcacagtc tggggcatca agcagctcca
     1261 ggcaagaatc ctggctgtgg aaagatacct aaaggatcaa cagctcctgg ggatttgggg
     1321 ttgctctgga aaactcattt gcaccactgc tgtgccttgg aatgctagtt ggagtaataa
     1381 atctctggaa cagatttgga atcacacgac ctggatggag tgggacagag aaattaacaa
     1441 ttacacaagc ttaatacact ccttaattga agaatcgcaa aaccagcaag aaaagaatga
     1501 acaagaatta ttggaattag ataaatgggc aagtttgtgg aattggttta acataacaaa
     1561 ttggctgtgg tatataaaat tattcataat gatagtagga ggcttggtag gtttaagaat
     1621 agtttttgct gtactttcta tagtgaatag agttaggcag ggatattcac cattatcgtt
     1681 tcagacccac ctcccaaccc cgaggggacg atctcgatcg agtaaaacga cggccaggcg
     1741 cgcctcgagt aatacggata tcactcactg tcgacctgca ggtcatacgt gtttcctgga
     1801 tcgacccaat tcggtaggcg tgtacggtgg gaggtctata taagcagagc tggtttagtg
     1861 aaccgtcaga tcgcctggag atccaccggt cgccaccatg gagagcgacg agagcggcct
     1921 gcccgccatg gagatcgagt gccgcatcac cggcaccctg aacggcgtgg agttcgagct
     1981 ggtgggcggc ggagagggca cccccgagca gggccgcatg accaacaaga tgaagagcac
     2041 caaaggcgcc ctgaccttca gcccctacct gctgagccac gtgatgggct acggcttcta
     2101 ccacttcggc acctacccca gcggctacga gaaccccttc ctgcacgcca tcaacaacgg
     2161 cggctacacc aacacccgca tcgagaagta cgaggacggc ggcgtgctgc acgtgagctt
     2221 cagctaccgc tacgaggccg gccgcgtgat cggcgacttc aaggtgatgg gcaccggctt
     2281 ccccgaggac agcgtgatct tcaccgacaa gatcatccgc agcaacgcca ccgtggagca
     2341 cctgcacccc atgggcgata acgatctgga tggcagcttc acccgcacct tcagcctgcg
     2401 cgacggcggc tactacagct ccgtggtgga cagccacatg cacttcaaga gcgccatcca
     2461 ccccagcatc ctgcagaacg ggggccccat gttcgccttc cgccgcgtgg aggaggatca
     2521 cagcaacacc gagctgggca tcgtggagta ccagcacgcc ttcaagaccc cggatgcaga
     2581 tgccggtgaa gaataaagcg gccgacccga caggcccgaa ggaatagaag aagaaggtgg
     2641 agagagagac agagacagat ccattcgatt agtgaacgga tctcgacggt atcggttaac
     2701 ttttaaaaga aaagggggga ttggggggta cagtgcaggg gaaagaatag tagacataat
     2761 agcaacagac atacaaacta aagaattaca aaaacaaatt acaaaaattc aaaattttat
     2821 cgatcacgag actagcctcg atcgagatcc cgcgactcta gataattcta ccgggtaggg
     2881 gaggcgcttt tcccaaggca gtctggagca tgcgctttag cagccccgct gggcacttgg
     2941 cgctacacaa gtggcctctg gcctcgcaca cattccacat ccaccggtag gcgccaaccg
     3001 gctccgttct ttggtggccc cttcgcgcca ccttctactc ctcccctagt caggaagttc
     3061 ccccccgccc cgcagctcgc gtcgtgcagg acgtgacaaa tggaagtagc acgtctcact
     3121 agtctcgtgc agatggacag caccgctgag caatggaagc gggtaggcct ttggggcagc
     3181 ggccaatagc agctttgctc cttcgctttc tgggctcaga ggctgggaag gggtgggtcc
     3241 gggggcgggc tcaggggcgg gctcaggggc ggggcgggcg cccgaaggtc ctccggaggc
     3301 ccggcattct gcacgcttca aaagcgcacg tctgccgcgc tgttctcctc ttcctcatct
     3361 ccgggccttt cgacctgcag cccaagctta ccatgaccga gtacaagccc acggtgcgcc
     3421 tcgccacccg cgacgacgtc cccagggccg tacgcaccct cgccgccgcg ttcgccgact
     3481 accccgccac gcgccacacc gtcgatccgg accgccacat cgagcgggtc accgagctgc
     3541 aagaactctt cctcacgcgc gtcgggctcg acatcggcaa ggtgtgggtc gcggacgacg
     3601 gcgccgcggt ggcggtctgg accacgccgg agagcgtcga agcgggggcg gtgttcgccg
     3661 agatcggccc gcgcatggcc gagttgagcg gttcccggct ggccgcgcag caacagatgg
     3721 aaggcctcct ggcgccgcac cggcccaagg agcccgcgtg gttcctggcc accgtcggcg
     3781 tctcgcccga ccaccagggc aagggtctgg gcagcgccgt cgtgctcccc ggagtggagg
     3841 cggccgagcg cgccggggtg cccgccttcc tggagacctc cgcgccccgc aacctcccct
     3901 tctacgagcg gctcggcttc accgtcaccg ccgacgtcga gtgcccgaag gaccgcgcga
     3961 cctggtgcat gacccgcaag cccggtgcct gacgcccgcc ccacgacccg cagcgcccga
     4021 ccgaaaggag cgcacgaccc catcgaggga attccgataa tcaacctctg gattacaaaa
     4081 tttgtgaaag attgactggt attcttaact atgttgctcc ttttacgcta tgtggatacg
     4141 ctgctttaat gcctttgtat catgctattg cttcccgtat ggctttcatt ttctcctcct
     4201 tgtataaatc ctggttgctg tctctttatg aggagttgtg gcccgttgtc aggcaacgtg
     4261 gcgtggtgtg cactgtgttt gctgacgcaa cccccactgg ttggggcatt gccaccacct
     4321 gtcagctcct ttccgggact ttcgctttcc ccctccctat tgccacggcg gaactcatcg
     4381 ccgcctgcct tgcccgctgc tggacagggg ctcggctgtt gggcactgac aattccgtgg
     4441 tgttgtcggg gaagctgacg tcctttccat ggctgctcgc ctgtgttgcc acctggattc
     4501 tgcgcgggac gtccttctgc tacgtccctt cggccctcaa tccagcggac cttccttccc
     4561 gcggcctgct gccggctctg cggcctcttc cgcgtcttcg ccttcgccct cagacgagtc
     4621 ggatctccct ttgggccgcc tccccgcatc gggaattcga gctcggtacc tttaagacca
     4681 atgacttaca aggcagctgt agatcttagc cactttttaa aagaaaaggg gggactggaa
     4741 gggctaattc actcccaacg aagacaagat ctgctttttg cttgtactgg gtctctctgg
     4801 ttagaccaga tctgagcctg ggagctctct ggctaactag ggaacccact gcttaagcct
     4861 caataaagct tgccttgagt gcttcaagta gtgtgtgccc gtctgttgtg tgactctggt
     4921 aactagagat ccctcagacc cttttagtca gtgtggaaaa tctctagcag tagtagttca
     4981 tgtcatctta ttattcagta tttataactt gcaaagaaat gaatatcaga gagtgagagg
     5041 aacttgttta ttgcagctta taatggttac aaataaagca atagcatcac aaatttcaca
     5101 aataaagcat ttttttcact gcattctagt tgtggtttgt ccaaactcat caatgtatct
     5161 tatcatgtct ggctctagct atcccgcccc taactccgcc cagttccgcc cattctccgc
     5221 cccatggctg actaattttt tttatttatg cagaggccga ggccgcctcg gcctctgagc
     5281 tattccagaa gtagtgagga ggcttttttg gaggcctagg cttttgcgtc gagacgtacc
     5341 caattcgccc tatagtgagt cgtattacgc gcgctcactg gccgtcgttt tacaacgtcg
     5401 tgactgggaa aaccctggcg ttacccaact taatcgcctt gcagcacatc cccctttcgc
     5461 cagctggcgt aatagcgaag aggcccgcac cgatcgccct tcccaacagt tgcgcagcct
     5521 gaatggcgaa tggcgcgnnn nnnnnnnnnn nnnnnnnnnn nnnnnnnnnn nnnnnnnnnn
     5581 nnnnnnnnnn nnnnnnnnnn nnnnnnnnnn nnnnnnnnnn nnnnnnnnnn nnnnnnnnnn
     5641 nnnnnnnnnn nnnnnnnnnn ncnnnnnnnn nnnnnnnnnn nnnnnnnnnn nnnnnnnnnn
     5701 nnnnnnnnnn nnnnnnnnnn nnnnnnnnnn nnnnnnnnnn nnnnnnnnnn nnnannnnnn
     5761 nnnnnnnnnn nnnnnnnnnn nnnnnnnnnn nnnnnnnnnn nnncctttga cgttggagtc
     5821 cacgttcttt aatagtggac tcttgttcca aactggaaca acactcaacc ctatctcggt
     5881 ctattctttt gatttataag ggattttgcc gatttcggcc tattggttaa aaaatgagct
     5941 gatttaacaa aaatttaacg cgaattttaa caaaatatta acgtttacaa tttcccaggt
     6001 ggcacttttc ggggaaatgt gcgcggaacc cctatttgtt tatttttcta aatacattca
     6061 aatatgtatc cgctcatgag acaataaccc tgataaatgc ttcaataata ttgaaaaagg
     6121 aagagtatga gtattcaaca tttccgtgtc gcccttattc ccttttttgc ggcattttgc
     6181 cttcctgttt ttgctcaccc agaaacgctg gtgaaagtaa aagatgctga agatcagttg
     6241 ggtgcacgag tgggttacat cgaactggat ctcaacagcg gtaagatcct tgagagtttt
     6301 cgccccgaag aacgttttcc aatgatgagc acttttaaag ttctgctatg tggcgcggta
     6361 ttatcccgta ttgacgccgg gcaagagcaa ctcggtcgcc gcatacacta ttctcagaat
     6421 gacttggttg agtactcacc agtcacagaa aagcatctta cggatggcat gacagtaaga
     6481 gaattatgca gtgctgccat aaccatgagt gataacactg cggccaactt acttctgaca
     6541 acgatcggag gaccgaagga gctaaccgct tttttgcaca acatggggga tcatgtaact
     6601 cgccttgatc gttgggaacc ggagctgaat gaagccatac caaacgacga gcgtgacacc
     6661 acgatgcctg tagcaatggc aacaacgttg cgcaaactat taactggcga actacttact
     6721 ctagcttccc ggcaacaatt aatagactgg atggaggcgg ataaagttgc aggaccactt
     6781 ctgcgctcgg cccttccggc tggctggttt attgctgata aatctggagc cggtgagcgt
     6841 gggtctcgcg gtatcattgc agcactgggg ccagatggta agccctcccg tatcgtagtt
     6901 atctacacga cggggagtca ggcaactatg gatgaacgaa atagacagat cgctgagata
     6961 ggtgcctcac tgattaagca ttggtaactg tcagaccaag tttactcata tatactttag
     7021 attgatttaa aacttcattt ttaatttaaa aggatctagg tgaagatcct ttttgataat
     7081 ctcatgacca aaatccctta acgtgagttt tcgttccact gagcgtcaga ccccgtagaa
     7141 aagatcaaag gatcttcttg agatcctttt tttctgcgcg taatctgctg cttgcaaaca
     7201 aaaaaaccac cgctaccagc ggtggtttgt ttgccggatc aagagctacc aactcttttt
     7261 ccgaaggtaa ctggcttcag cagagcgcag ataccaaata ctgtccttct agtgtagccg
     7321 tagttaggcc accacttcaa gaactctgta gcaccgccta catacctcgc tctgctaatc
     7381 ctgttaccag tggctgctgc cagtggcgat aagtcgtgtc ttaccgggtt ggactcaaga
     7441 cgatagttac cggataaggc gcagcggtcg ggctgaacgg ggggttcgtg cacacagccc
     7501 agcttggagc gaacgaccta caccgaactg agatacctac agcgtgagct atgagaaagc
     7561 gccacgcttc ccgaagggag aaaggcggac aggtatccgg taagcggcag ggtcggaaca
     7621 ggagagcgca cgagggagct tccaggggga aacgcctggt atctttatag tcctgtcggg
     7681 tttcgccacc tctgacttga gcgtcgattt ttgtgatgct cgtcaggggg gcggagccta
     7741 tggaaaaacg ccagcaacgc ggccttttta cggttcctgg ccttttgctg gccttttgct
     7801 cacatgttct ttcctgcgtt atcccctgat tctgtggata accgtattac cgcctttgag
     7861 tgagctgata ccgctcgccg cagccgaacg accgagcgca gcgagtcagt gagcgaggaa
     7921 gcggaagagc gcccaatacg caaaccgcct ctccccgcgc gttggccgat tcattaatgc
     7981 agctggcacg acaggtttcc cgactggaaa gcgggcagtg agcgcaacgc aattaatgtg
     8041 agttagctca ctcattaggc accccaggct ttacacttta tgcttccggc tcgtatgttg
     8101 tgtggaattg tgagcggata acaatttcac acaggaaaca gctatgacca tgattacgcc
     8161 aagcgcgcaa ttaaccctca ctaaagggaa caaaagctgg agctgcaagc
//
